Addgene plasmid #81241: ZipGFP-Casp3
Purpose: A ZipGFP-based Caspase-3 protease reporter T2A mCherry
Depositing lab: Xiaokun Shu. Publication: Rational Design of a GFP-Based Fluorogenic Caspase Reporter for Imaging Apoptosis In Vivo. To TL, Schepis A, Ruiz-Gonzalez R, Zhang Q, Yu D, Dong Z, Coughlin SR, Shu X. Cell Chem Biol. 2016 Jul 21;23(7):875-82. doi: 10.1016/j.chembiol.2016.06.007. PubMed 27447051.
Backbone
  Vector backbone: pcDNA3.1
  Vector type: Mammalian Expression
Growth in bacteria
  Bacterial resistance: Ampicillin, 100 μg/mL
  Growth temperature: 37°C
  Growth strain: DH5alpha
  Copy number: High Copy
Gene/Insert
  Gene/Insert name: ZipGFP with caspase cleavage sequence T2A mCherry
  Species: Synthetic
Terms and licenses: Academic/Nonprofit Terms; Industry Terms: Not Available to Industry
How to cite: ZipGFP-Casp3 was a gift from Xiaokun Shu (Addgene plasmid # 81241 ; http://n2t.net/addgene:81241 ; RRID:Addgene_81241)
