[The description below was written by a language model from this plasmid's Addgene catalogue record and pLannotate feature annotations shown in this document.]
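Description:
ZipGFP-Casp3 is a mammalian expression plasmid built on the pcDNA3.1 backbone that encodes a synthetic, fluorogenic reporter of caspase-3 protease activity. It is propagated in E. coli from a high-copy ColE1/pUC-type origin under ampicillin selection (AmpR with its bla promoter). It also carries an f1 origin and, for selection in mammalian cells, a neomycin/kanamycin phosphotransferase gene driven by the SV40 early promoter and terminated by the SV40 poly(A) signal. Short fragments annotated as ble, lacI, bom and an HIV-1 LTR appear to be backbone remnants or incidental matches rather than functional parts.

The payload lies downstream of the CMV immediate-early enhancer and promoter, with a T7 promoter just upstream of the insert, and ends at the bovine growth hormone polyadenylation signal. The record describes the insert as ZipGFP with a caspase cleavage sequence, followed by T2A and mCherry. The automated annotation identifies only the GFP(1-10) fragment of split superfolder GFP and the mCherry coding sequence. The roughly 500 nt between the T7 promoter and GFP(1-10), and the interval between GFP(1-10) and mCherry, are unannotated, so the GFP11 strand, the "zipping" elements, the cleavage sites and the T2A peptide are not individually mapped here.

In this design, as the purpose and name indicate, reconstitution of green fluorescence from the split GFP parts depends on caspase-3 cleavage. The T2A self-cleaving peptide releases mCherry as a separate, constitutively red protein from the same transcript. mCherry can therefore mark transfected cells and serve as an expression reference for the green signal. The construct is used for imaging caspase activation and apoptosis in living cells and in vivo.
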