Features (pLannotate 1.2.2; 21 found; start..end, strand, type, name):
     30..82      -  misc_feature   bom (fragment): basis of mobility region from pBR322
    237..616     +  enhancer       CMV enhancer: human cytomegalovirus immediate early enhancer
    617..820     +  promoter       CMV promoter: human cytomegalovirus (CMV) immediate early promoter
    816..849     +  LTR            5' LTR (truncated) (fragment): truncated 5' long terminal repeat (LTR) from HIV-1
    865..883     +  promoter       T7 promoter: promoter for bacteriophage T7 RNA polymerase
   1393..2031    +  CDS            GFP(1-10): fragment of superfolder GFP consisting of the first 10 β-strands associates with GFP11, the 11th β-strand, to reconstitute fluorescent GFP (Cabantous et al., 2005; Kamiyama et al., 2016)
   2245..2952    +  CDS            mCherry: mCherry is a basic (constitutively fluorescent) red fluorescent protein published in 2004, derived from Discosoma sp.. It is reported to be a very rapidly-maturing monomer with low acid sensitivity.
   2993..3217    +  polyA_signal   bGH poly(A) signal: bovine growth hormone polyadenylation signal
   3221..3242    +  promoter       SV40 promoter (fragment): SV40 enhancer and early promoter
   3263..3691    +  rep_origin     f1 ori (sequence partly withheld): f1 bacteriophage origin of replication; arrow indicates direction of (+) strand synthesis
   3705..4034    +  promoter       SV40 promoter: SV40 enhancer and early promoter
   4101..4892    +  CDS            neo: KKA2_KLEPN - Also known as kan, nptII. Experimental evidence at protein level: Swiss-Prot protein existence level 1. Resistance to kanamycin, neomycin, paromomycin, ribostamycin, butirosin and gentamicin B. From Klebsiella pneumoniae.
   4916..5074    +  CDS            ble (fragment): BLE_KLEPN - Experimental evidence at protein level: Swiss-Prot protein existence level 1. Binding protein with a strong affinity to the bleomycin family of antibiotics. Binds to CL990; an antimitotic-antibiotic compound. From Klebsiella pneumoniae.
   5069..5190    +  polyA_signal   SV40 poly(A) signal: SV40 polyadenylation signal
   5263..5279    -  protein_bind   lac operator: The lac repressor binds to the lac operator to inhibit transcription in E. coli. This inhibition can be relieved by adding lactose or isopropyl-β-D-thiogalactopyranoside (IPTG). lac repressor encoded by lacI
   5287..5317    -  promoter       lac promoter: promoter for the E. coli lac operon
   5332..5353    -  protein_bind   CAP binding site: CAP binding activates transcription in the presence of cAMP. E. coli catabolite activator protein
   5366..5458    -  CDS            lacI (fragment): lac repressor; lacI; The lac repressor binds to the lac operator to inhibit transcription in E. coli. This inhibition can be relieved by adding lactose or isopropyl-β-D-thiogalactopyranoside (IPTG).
   5641..6229    -  rep_origin     ori: high-copy-number ColE1/pMB1/pBR322/pUC origin of replication
   6400..7260    -  CDS            AmpR: β-lactamase; bla; confers resistance to ampicillin, carbenicillin, and related antibiotics
   7261..7365    -  promoter       AmpR promoter: bla
>Addgene plasmid #81241 | ZipGFP-Casp3 | addgene full sequence | sequence record 242691 | Addgene NGS Result
TCGACGGATCGGGAGATCTCCCGATCCCCTATGGTGCACTCTCAGTACAATCTGCTCTGATGCCGCATAG
TTAAGCCAGTATCTGCTCCCTGCTTGTGTGTTGGAGGTCGCTGAGTAGTGCGCGAGCAAAATTTAAGCTA
CAACAAGGCAAGGCTTGACCGACAATTGCATGAAGAATCTGCTTAGGGTTAGGCGTTTTGCGCTGCTTCG
CGATGTACGGGCCAGATATACGCGTTGACATTGATTATTGACTAGTTATTAATAGTAATCAATTACGGGG
TCATTAGTTCATAGCCCATATATGGAGTTCCGCGTTACATAACTTACGGTAAATGGCCCGCCTGGCTGAC
CGCCCAACGACCCCCGCCCATTGACGTCAATAATGACGTATGTTCCCATAGTAACGCCAATAGGGACTTT
CCATTGACGTCAATGGGTGGAGTATTTACGGTAAACTGCCCACTTGGCAGTACATCAAGTGTATCATATG
CCAAGTACGCCCCCTATTGACGTCAATGACGGTAAATGGCCCGCCTGGCATTATGCCCAGTACATGACCT
TATGGGACTTTCCTACTTGGCAGTACATCTACGTATTAGTCATCGCTATTACCATGGTGATGCGGTTTTG
GCAGTACATCAATGGGCGTGGATAGCGGTTTGACTCACGGGGATTTCCAAGTCTCCACCCCATTGACGTC
AATGGGAGTTTGTTTTGGCACCAAAATCAACGGGACTTTCCAAAATGTCGTAACAACTCCGCCCCATTGA
CGCAAATGGGCGGTAGGCGTGTACGGTGGGAGGTCTATATAAGCAGAGCTCTCTGGCTAACTAGAGAACC
CACTGCTTACTGGCTTATCGAAATTAATACGACTCACTATAGGGAGACCCAAGCTGGCTAGCGTTTAAAC
TTAAGCTTGCCACCATGGGCGGCAGCAAGGTGTCTGCACTTAAAGAAAAGGTTTCCGCACTCAAGGAGAA
AGTTTCAGCTTTGAAAGAGAAGGTCAGTGCCCTTAAGGAAAAAGTGAGCGCGCTGAAAGAACGGGACCAC
ATGGTGCTGCACGAGTACGTGAACGCCGCCGGCATCACAGGTGATGAAGTTGATGGTGAAGTGAGCGCGC
TGGAAAAAGAGGTCTCCGCTCTTGAGAAGGAAGTTTCTGCCTTGGAGAAAGAGGTGAGCGCCCTGGAGAA
GGAAGTCTCTGCGCTTGAAAAAGAGGGCAGAGGAAGTCTGCTAACATGCGGTGACGTCGAGGAGAATCCT
GGCCCAAAGCTTGCCACCATGGAAGTGAGCGCGCTGGAAAAAGAGGTCTCCGCTCTTGAGAAGGAAGTTT
CTGCCTTGGAGAAAGAGGTGAGCGCCCTGGAGAAGGAAGTCTCTGCGCTTGAAAAAGGATCCTCCAAAGG
AGAAGAACTGTTTACCGGTGTTGTGCCAATTTTGGTTGAACTCGATGGTGATGTCAACGGACATAAGTTC
TCAGTGAGAGGCGAAGGAGAAGGTGACGCCACCATTGGAAAATTGACTCTTAAATTCATCTGTACTACTG
GTAAACTTCCTGTACCATGGCCGACTCTCGTAACAACGCTTACGTACGGAGTTCAGTGCTTTTCGAGATA
CCCAGACCATATGAAAAGACATGACTTTTTTAAGTCGGCTATGCCTGAAGGTTACGTGCAAGAAAGAACA
ATTTCGTTCAAAGATGATGGAAAATATAAAACTAGAGCAGTTGTTAAATTTGAAGGAGATACTTTGGTTA
ACCGCATTGAACTGAAAGGAACAGATTTTAAAGAAGATGGTAATATTCTTGGACACAAACTCGAATACAA
TTTTAATAGTCATAACGTATACATCACTGCTGATAAGCAAAAGAACGGAATTAAAGCGAATTTCACAGTA
CGCCATAATGTAGAAGATGGCAGTGTTCAACTTGCCGACCATTACCAACAAAACACCCCTATTGGAGACG
GTCCGGTACTTCTTCCTGATAATCACTACCTCTCAACACAAACAGTCCTGAGCAAAGATCCAAATGAAAA
AGGTGATGAAGTTGATGGTGAATTCGGCGGCAGCAAGGTGTCTGCACTTAAAGAAAAGGTTTCCGCACTC
AAGGAGAAAGTTTCAGCTTTGAAAGAGAAGGTCAGTGCCCTTAAGGAAAAAGTGAGCGCGCTGAAAGAAG
GCGGCCGCTCTAGAGAGGGCAGAGGAAGTCTGCTAACATGCGGTGACGTCGAGGAGAATCCTGGCCCAGA
ATTGATGGTGAGCAAGGGCGAGGAGGATAACATGGCCATCATCAAGGAGTTCATGCGCTTCAAGGTGCAC
ATGGAGGGCTCCGTGAACGGCCACGAGTTCGAGATCGAGGGCGAGGGCGAGGGCCGCCCCTACGAGGGCA
CCCAGACCGCCAAGCTGAAGGTGACCAAGGGTGGCCCCCTGCCCTTCGCCTGGGACATCCTGTCCCCTCA
GTTCATGTACGGCTCCAAGGCCTACGTGAAGCACCCCGCCGACATCCCCGACTACTTGAAGCTGTCCTTC
CCCGAGGGCTTCAAGTGGGAGCGCGTGATGAACTTCGAGGACGGCGGCGTGGTGACCGTGACCCAGGACT
CCTCCCTGCAGGACGGCGAGTTCATCTACAAGGTGAAGCTGCGCGGCACCAACTTCCCCTCCGACGGCCC
CGTAATGCAGAAGAAGACCATGGGCTGGGAGGCCTCCTCCGAGCGGATGTACCCCGAGGACGGCGCCCTG
AAGGGCGAGATCAAGCAGAGGCTGAAGCTGAAGGACGGCGGCCACTACGACGCTGAGGTCAAGACCACCT
ACAAGGCCAAGAAGCCCGTGCAGCTGCCCGGCGCCTACAACGTCAACATCAAGTTGGACATCACCTCCCA
CAACGAGGACTACACCATCGTGGAACAGTACGAACGCGCCGAGGGCCGCCACTCCACCGGCGGCATGGAC
GAGCTGTACAAGTAATCTAGAGGGCCCGTTTAAACCCGCTGATCAGCCTCGACTGTGCCTTCTAGTTGCC
AGCCATCTGTTGTTTGCCCCTCCCCCGTGCCTTCCTTGACCCTGGAAGGTGCCACTCCCACTGTCCTTTC
CTAATAAAATGAGGAAATTGCATCGCATTGTCTGAGTAGGTGTCATTCTATTCTGGGGGGTGGGGTGGGG
CAGGACAGCAAGGGGGAGGATTGGGAAGACAATAGCAGGCATGCTGGGGATGCGGTGGGCTCTATGGCTT
CTGAGGCGGAAAGAACCAGCTGGGGCTCTAGGGGGTATCCCC
[124 nt withheld, positions 3263-3386]
C
[91 nt withheld, positions 3388-3478]
A
[49 nt withheld, positions 3480-3528]
CCTTTGACGTTGGAGTCCACGTTCTTT
[37 nt withheld, positions 3556-3592]
ACCCTATCTCGGTCTATTCTTTTGATTTATAAGGGATTTTGCCGATTTCGGCCTATTGGTTAAAAAATGA
GCTGATTTAACAAAAATTTAACGCGAATTAATTCTGTGGAATGTGTGTCAGTTAGGGTGTGGAAAGTCCC
CAGGCTCCCCAGCAGGCAGAAGTATGCAAAGCATGCATCTCAATTAGTCAGCAACCAGGTGTGGAAAGTC
CCCAGGCTCCCCAGCAGGCAGAAGTATGCAAAGCATGCATCTCAATTAGTCAGCAACCATAGTCCCGCCC
CTAACTCCGCCCATCCCGCCCCTAACTCCGCCCAGTTCCGCCCATTCTCCGCCCCATGGCTGACTAATTT
TTTTTATTTATGCAGAGGCCGAGGCCGCCTCTGCCTCTGAGCTATTCCAGAAGTAGTGAGGAGGCTTTTT
TGGAGGCCTAGGCTTTTGCAAAAAGCTCCCGGGAGCTTGTATATCCATTTTCGGATCTGATCAAGAGACA
GGATGAGGATCGTTTCGCATGATTGAACAAGATGGATTGCACGCAGGTTCTCCGGCCGCTTGGGTGGAGA
GGCTATTCGGCTATGACTGGGCACAACAGACAATCGGCTGCTCTGATGCCGCCGTGTTCCGGCTGTCAGC
GCAGGGGCGCCCGGTTCTTTTTGTCAAGACCGACCTGTCCGGTGCCCTGAATGAACTGCAGGACGAGGCA
GCGCGGCTATCGTGGCTGGCCACGACGGGCGTTCCTTGCGCAGCTGTGCTCGACGTTGTCACTGAAGCGG
GAAGGGACTGGCTGCTATTGGGCGAAGTGCCGGGGCAGGATCTCCTGTCATCTCACCTTGCTCCTGCCGA
GAAAGTATCCATCATGGCTGATGCAATGCGGCGGCTGCATACGCTTGATCCGGCTACCTGCCCATTCGAC
CACCAAGCGAAACATCGCATCGAGCGAGCACGTACTCGGATGGAAGCCGGTCTTGTCGATCAGGATGATC
TGGACGAAGAGCATCAGGGGCTCGCGCCAGCCGAACTGTTCGCCAGGCTCAAGGCGCGCATGCCCGACGG
CGAGGATCTCGTCGTGACCCATGGCGATGCCTGCTTGCCGAATATCATGGTGGAAAATGGCCGCTTTTCT
GGATTCATCGACTGTGGCCGGCTGGGTGTGGCGGACCGCTATCAGGACATAGCGTTGGCTACCCGTGATA
TTGCTGAAGAGCTTGGCGGCGAATGGGCTGACCGCTTCCTCGTGCTTTACGGTATCGCCGCTCCCGATTC
GCAGCGCATCGCCTTCTATCGCCTTCTTGACGAGTTCTTCTGAGCGGGACTCTGGGGTTCGAAATGACCG
ACCAAGCGACGCCCAACCTGCCATCACGAGATTTCGATTCCACCGCCGCCTTCTATGAAAGGTTGGGCTT
CGGAATCGTTTTCCGGGACGCCGGCTGGATGATCCTCCAGCGCGGGGATCTCATGCTGGAGTTCTTCGCC
CACCCCAACTTGTTTATTGCAGCTTATAATGGTTACAAATAAAGCAATAGCATCACAAATTTCACAAATA
AAGCATTTTTTTCACTGCATTCTAGTTGTGGTTTGTCCAAACTCATCAATGTATCTTATCATGTCTGTAT
ACCGTCGACCTCTAGCTAGAGCTTGGCGTAATCATGGTCATAGCTGTTTCCTGTGTGAAATTGTTATCCG
CTCACAATTCCACACAACATACGAGCCGGAAGCATAAAGTGTAAAGCCTGGGGTGCCTAATGAGTGAGCT
AACTCACATTAATTGCGTTGCGCTCACTGCCCGCTTTCCAGTCGGGAAACCTGTCGTGCCAGCTGCATTA
ATGAATCGGCCAACGCGCGGGGAGAGGCGGTTTGCGTATTGGGCGCTCTTCCGCTTCCTCGCTCACTGAC
TCGCTGCGCTCGGTCGTTCGGCTGCGGCGAGCGGTATCAGCTCACTCAAAGGCGGTAATACGGTTATCCA
CAGAATCAGGGGATAACGCAGGAAAGAACATGTGAGCAAAAGGCCAGCAAAAGGCCAGGAACCGTAAAAA
GGCCGCGTTGCTGGCGTTTTTCCATAGGCTCCGCCCCCCTGACGAGCATCACAAAAATCGACGCTCAAGT
CAGAGGTGGCGAAACCCGACAGGACTATAAAGATACCAGGCGTTTCCCCCTGGAAGCTCCCTCGTGCGCT
CTCCTGTTCCGACCCTGCCGCTTACCGGATACCTGTCCGCCTTTCTCCCTTCGGGAAGCGTGGCGCTTTC
TCATAGCTCACGCTGTAGGTATCTCAGTTCGGTGTAGGTCGTTCGCTCCAAGCTGGGCTGTGTGCACGAA
CCCCCCGTTCAGCCCGACCGCTGCGCCTTATCCGGTAACTATCGTCTTGAGTCCAACCCGGTAAGACACG
ACTTATCGCCACTGGCAGCAGCCACTGGTAACAGGATTAGCAGAGCGAGGTATGTAGGCGGTGCTACAGA
GTTCTTGAAGTGGTGGCCTAACTACGGCTACACTAGAAGAACAGTATTTGGTATCTGCGCTCTGCTGAAG
CCAGTTACCTTCGGAAAAAGAGTTGGTAGCTCTTGATCCGGCAAACAAACCACCGCTGGTAGCGGTGGTT
TTTTTGTTTGCAAGCAGCAGATTACGCGCAGAAAAAAAGGATCTCAAGAAGATCCTTTGATCTTTTCTAC
GGGGTCTGACGCTCAGTGGAACGAAAACTCACGTTAAGGGATTTTGGTCATGAGATTATCAAAAAGGATC
TTCACCTAGATCCTTTTAAATTAAAAATGAAGTTTTAAATCAATCTAAAGTATATATGAGTAAACTTGGT
CTGACAGTTACCAATGCTTAATCAGTGAGGCACCTATCTCAGCGATCTGTCTATTTCGTTCATCCATAGT
TGCCTGACTCCCCGTCGTGTAGATAACTACGATACGGGAGGGCTTACCATCTGGCCCCAGTGCTGCAATG
ATACCGCGAGACCCACGCTCACCGGCTCCAGATTTATCAGCAATAAACCAGCCAGCCGGAAGGGCCGAGC
GCAGAAGTGGTCCTGCAACTTTATCCGCCTCCATCCAGTCTATTAATTGTTGCCGGGAAGCTAGAGTAAG
TAGTTCGCCAGTTAATAGTTTGCGCAACGTTGTTGCCATTGCTACAGGCATCGTGGTGTCACGCTCGTCG
TTTGGTATGGCTTCATTCAGCTCCGGTTCCCAACGATCAAGGCGAGTTACATGATCCCCCATGTTGTGCA
AAAAAGCGGTTAGCTCCTTCGGTCCTCCGATCGTTGTCAGAAGTAAGTTGGCCGCAGTGTTATCACTCAT
GGTTATGGCAGCACTGCATAATTCTCTTACTGTCATGCCATCCGTAAGATGCTTTTCTGTGACTGGTGAG
TACTCAACCAAGTCATTCTGAGAATAGTGTATGCGGCGACCGAGTTGCTCTTGCCCGGCGTCAATACGGG
ATAATACCGCGCCACATAGCAGAACTTTAAAAGTGCTCATCATTGGAAAACGTTCTTCGGGGCGAAAACT
CTCAAGGATCTTACCGCTGTTGAGATCCAGTTCGATGTAACCCACTCGTGCACCCAACTGATCTTCAGCA
TCTTTTACTTTCACCAGCGTTTCTGGGTGAGCAAAAACAGGAAGGCAAAATGCCGCAAAAAAGGGAATAA
GGGCGACACGGAAATGTTGAATACTCATACTCTTCCTTTTTCAATATTATTGAAGCATTTATCAGGGTTA
TTGTCTCATGAGCGGATACATATTTGAATGTATTTAGAAAAATAAACAAATAGGGGTTCCGCGCACATTT
CCCCGAAAAGTGCCACCTGACG
