>Addgene plasmid #81241 | ZipGFP-Casp3 | depositor partial sequence | sequence record 155341 | ZipGFP-casp3 T2A mCherry
ATGGGCGGCAGCAAGGTGTCTGCACTTAAAGAAAAGGTTTCCGCACTCAAGGAGAAAGTTTCAGCTTTGA
AAGAGAAGGTCAGTGCCCTTAAGGAAAAAGTGAGCGCGCTGAAAGAACGGGACCACATGGTGCTGCACGA
GTACGTGAACGCCGCCGGCATCACAGGTGATGAAGTTGATGGTGAAGTGAGCGCGCTGGAAAAAGAGGTC
TCCGCTCTTGAGAAGGAAGTTTCTGCCTTGGAGAAAGAGGTGAGCGCCCTGGAGAAGGAAGTCTCTGCGC
TTGAAAAAGAGGGCAGAGGAAGTCTGCTAACATGCGGTGACGTCGAGGAGAATCCTGGCCCAAAGCTTGC
CACCATGGAAGTGAGCGCGCTGGAAAAAGAGGTCTCCGCTCTTGAGAAGGAAGTTTCTGCCTTGGAGAAA
GAGGTGAGCGCCCTGGAGAAGGAAGTCTCTGCGCTTGAAAAAGGATCCTCCAAAGGAGAAGAACTGTTTA
CCGGTGTTGTGCCAATTTTGGTTGAACTCGATGGTGATGTCAACGGACATAAGTTCTCAGTGAGAGGCGA
AGGAGAAGGTGACGCCACCATTGGAAAATTGACTCTTAAATTCATCTGTACTACTGGTAAACTTCCTGTA
CCATGGCCGACTCTCGTAACAACGCTTACGTACGGAGTTCAGTGCTTTTCGAGATACCCAGACCATATGA
AAAGACATGACTTTTTTAAGTCGGCTATGCCTGAAGGTTACGTGCAAGAAAGAACAATTTCGTTCAAAGA
TGATGGAAAATATAAAACTAGAGCAGTTGTTAAATTTGAAGGAGATACTTTGGTTAACCGCATTGAACTG
AAAGGAACAGATTTTAAAGAAGATGGTAATATTCTTGGACACAAACTCGAATACAATTTTAATAGTCATA
ACGTATACATCACTGCTGATAAGCAAAAGAACGGAATTAAAGCGAATTTCACAGTACGCCATAATGTAGA
AGATGGCAGTGTTCAACTTGCCGACCATTACCAACAAAACACCCCTATTGGAGACGGTCCGGTACTTCTT
CCTGATAATCACTACCTCTCAACACAAACAGTCCTGAGCAAAGATCCAAATGAAAAAGGTGATGAAGTTG
ATGGTGAATTCGGCGGCAGCAAGGTGTCTGCACTTAAAGAAAAGGTTTCCGCACTCAAGGAGAAAGTTTC
AGCTTTGAAAGAGAAGGTCAGTGCCCTTAAGGAAAAAGTGAGCGCGCTGAAAGAAGGCGGCCGCTCTAGA
ACTATAGTGAGTCGTATTACGTAG
