>Addgene plasmid #81241 | ZipGFP-Casp3 | addgene partial sequence | sequence record 158363 | T7 5'-TAATACGACTCACTATAGGG-3'
TTAACTTAGCTTGCCCCATGGGCGGCAGCAAGGTGTCTGCACTTAAAGAAAAGGTTTCCGCACTCAAGGA
GAAAGTTTCAGCTTTGAAAGAGAAGGTCAGTGCCCTTAAGGAAAAAGTGAGCGCGCTGAAAGAACGGGAC
CACATGGTGCTGCACGAGTACGTGAACGCCGCCGGCATCACAGGTGATGAAGTTGATGGTGAAGTGAGCG
CGCTGGAAAAAGAGGTCTCCGCTCTTGAGAAGGAAGTTTCTGCCTTGGAGAAAGAGGTGAGCGCCCTGGA
GAAGGAAGTCTCTGCGCTTGAAAAAGAGGGCAGAGGAAGTCTGCTAACATGCGGTGACGTCGAGGAGAAT
CCTGGCCCAAAGCTTGCCACCATGGAAGTGAGCGCGCTGGAAAAAGAGGTCTCCGCTCTTGAGAAGGAAG
TTTCTGCCTTGGAGAAAGAGGTGAGCGCCCTGGAGAAGGAAGTCTCTGCGCTTGAAAAAGGATCCTCCAA
AGGAGAAGAACTGTTTACCGGTGTTGTGCCAATTTTGGTTGAACTCGATGGTGATGTCAACGGACATAAG
TTCTCAGTGAGAGGCGAAGGAGAAGGTGACGCCACCATTGGAAAATTGACTCTTAAATTCATCTGTACTA
CTGGTAAACTTCCTGTACCATGGCCGACTCTCGTAACAACGCTTACGTACGGAGTTCAGTGCTTTTCGAG
ATACCCAGACCATATGAAAAGACATGACTTTTTTAAGTCGGCTATGCCTGAAGGTTACGTGCAAGAAAGA
ACAATTTCGTTCAAAGATGATGGAAAATATAAAACTAGAGCAGTTGTTAAATTTGAAGGAGATACTTTGG
TTAACCGCATTGAACTGAAAGGAACAGATTTTAAAGAAGATGGTAATATTCTTGGACACAAACTCGAATA
CAATTTTAATAGTCATAACGTATACATCACTGCTGATAAGCAAAAGAACGGAATTAAAGCGAATTTCACA
GTACGCCATAATGTAGAAGATGGCAGTGTTCAACTTGCCGACCATTACCAACAAA
