>Addgene plasmid #81241 | ZipGFP-Casp3 | addgene partial sequence | sequence record 158364 | BGH-rev 5'-TAGAAGGCACAGTCGAGG-3'
GGCCCTCTAGATTACTTGTACAGCTCGTCCATGCCGCCGGTGGAGTGGCGGCCCTCGGCGCGTTCGTACT
GTTCCACGATGGTGTAGTCCTCGTTGTGGGAGGTGATGTCCAACTTGATGTTGACGTTGTAGGCGCCGGG
CAGCTGCACGGGCTTCTTGGCCTTGTAGGTGGTCTTGACCTCAGCGTCGTAGTGGCCGCCGTCCTTCAGC
TTCAGCCTCTGCTTGATCTCGCCCTTCAGGGCGCCGTCCTCGGGGTACATCCGCTCGGAGGAGGCCTCCC
AGCCCATGGTCTTCTTCTGCATTACGGGGCCGTCGGAGGGGAAGTTGGTGCCGCGCAGCTTCACCTTGTA
GATGAACTCGCCGTCCTGCAGGGAGGAGTCCTGGGTCACGGTCACCACGCCGCCGTCCTCGAAGTTCATC
ACGCGCTCCCACTTGAAGCCCTCGGGGAAGGACAGCTTCAAGTAGTCGGGGATGTCGGCGGGGTGCTTCA
CGTAGGCCTTGGAGCCGTACATGAACTGAGGGGACAGGATGTCCCAGGCGAAGGGCAGGGGGCCACCCTT
GGTCACCTTCAGCTTGGCGGTCTGGGTGCCCTCGTAGGGGCGGCCCTCGCCCTCGCCCTCGATCTCGAAC
TCGTGGCCGTTCACGGAGCCCTCCATGTGCACCTTGAAGCGCATGAACTCCTTGATGATGGCCATGTTAT
CCTCCTCGCCCTTGCTCACCATCAATTCTGGGCCAGGATTCTCCTCGACGTCACCGCATGTTAGCAGACT
TCCTCTGCCCTCTCTAGAGCGGCCGCCTTCTTTCAGCGCGCTCACTTTTTCCTTAAGGGCACTGACCTTC
TCTTTCAAAGCTGAAACTTTCTCCTTGAGTGCGGAAACCTTTTCTTTAAGTGCAGACACCTTGCTGCCGC
CGAATTCACCATCAACTTCATCACCTTTTTCATTTGGATCTTTGCTCAGGACTGTTTGTGTTGAGAGGTA
GTGATTATCAGGAAGAAGTA
